>Addgene plasmid #168148 | pMS15: pTwinStrep-SUMO-AvTnsB | addgene full sequence | sequence record 330859 | Addgene NGS Result
ACAGCTGATTGCCCTTCACCGCCTGGCCCTGAGAGAGTTGCAGCAAGCGGTCCACGCTGGTTTGCCCCAG
CAGGCGAAAATCCTGTTTGATGGTGGTTAACGGCGGGATATAACATGAGCTGTCTTCGGTATCGTCGTAT
CCCACTACCGAGATATCCGCACCAACGCGCAGCCCGGACTCGGTAATGGCGCGCATTGCGCCCAGCGCCA
TCTGATCGTTGGCAACCAGCATCGCAGTGGGAACGATGCCCTCATTCAGCATTTGCATGGTTTGTTGAAA
ACCGGACATGGCACTCCAGTCGCCTTCCCGTTCCGCTATCGGCTGAATTTGATTGCGAGTGAGATATTTA
TGCCAGCCAGCCAGACGCAGACGCGCCGAGACAGAACTTAATGGGCCCGCTAACAGCGCGATTTGCTGGT
GACCCAATGCGACCAGATGCTCCACGCCCAGTCGCGTACCGTCTTCATGGGAGAAAATAATACTGTTGAT
GGGTGTCTGGTCAGAGACATCAAGAAATAACGCCGGAACATTAGTGCAGGCAGCTTCCACAGCAATGGCA
TCCTGGTCATCCAGCGGATAGTTAATGATCAGCCCACTGACGCGTTGCGCGAGAAGATTGTGCACCGCCG
CTTTACAGGCTTCGACGCCGCTTCGTTCTACCATCGACACCACCACGCTGGCACCCAGTTGATCGGCGCG
AGATTTAATCGCCGCGACAATTTGCGACGGCGCGTGCAGGGCCAGACTGGAGGTGGCAACGCCAATCAGC
AACGACTGTTTGCCCGCCAGTTGTTGTGCCACGCGGTTGGGAATGTAATTCAGCTCCGCCATCGCCGCTT
CCACTTTTTCCCGCGTTTTCGCAGAAACGTGGCTGGCCTGGTTCACCACGCGGGAAACGGTCTGATAAGA
GACACCGGCATACTCTGCGACATCGTATAACGTTACTGGTTTCACATTCACCACCCTGAATTGACTCTCT
TCCGGGCGCTATCATGCCATACCGCGAAAGGTTTTGCGCCATTCGATGGTGTCCGGGATCTCGACGCTCT
CCCTTATGCGACTCCTGCATTAGGAAGCAGCCCAGTAGTAGGTTGAGGCCGTTGAGCACCGCCGCCGCAA
GGAATGGTGCATGCAAGGAGATGGCGCCCAACAGTCCCCCGGCCACGGGGCCTGCCACCATACCCACGCC
GAAACAAGCGCTCATGAGCCCGAAGTGGCGAGCCCGATCTTCCCCATCGGTGATGTCGGCGATATAGGCG
CCAGCAACCGCACCTGTGGCGCCGGTGATGCCGGCCACGATGCGTCCGGCGTAGAGGATCGAGATCTCGA
TCCCGCGAAATTAATACGACTCACTATAGGGGAATTGTGAGCGGATAACAATTCCCCTCTAGAAATAATT
TTGTTTAACTTTAAGAAGGAGATATACCATGGGCAGCAGCCATCATCATCATCATCACAGCAGCGGCCTG
GTGCCGCGCGGCAGCCATATGGCTAGCTGGAGCCATCCGCAGTTTGAAAAAGGTGGTGGTAGCGGTGGTG
GTTCAGGTGGTAGTGCATGGTCACACCCTCAGTTTGAGAAAATGTCGGACTCAGAAGTCAATCAAGAAGC
TAAGCCAGAGGTCAAGCCAGAAGTCAAGCCTGAGACTCACATCAATTTAAAGGTGTCCGATGGATCTTCA
GAGATCTTCTTCAAGATCAAAAAGACCACTCCTTTAAGAAGGCTGATGGAAGCGTTCGCTAAAAGACAGG
GTAAGGAAATGGACTCCTTAAGATTCTTGTACGACGGTATTAGAATCCAAGCTGATCAGACCCCTGAAGA
TTTGGACATGGAGGATAACGATATTATTGAGGCTCACAGAGAACAGATTGGTGGATCCGTTAAAGATTTA
TTTGTCAATGATTTAATAGAGTGGATTGTATACCAAAACACTCATATAGTCGAAAGAATTATTTGGATAG
ATGAAGGTTACATTATTGCATTTGTTATAGATATTAATGCTAAGAAAGGTCTACCTGAACCAAGGAAAAT
ATCAGATATTTTAGAAGCTATAACTGAAGGTATTGCTTTTAAGCAGCAACAAGATCCTTGGGCAAGAATT
ATTCGGGATGAAAATTTGACAGATAAGGAAAAGGAATACAGAGATAAAGCTTGGGAGATAATTTCATCAT
TAATTATAGAAGAACCATCAATATATTATAGAAATTTTAGAGGATCGATGGTTAAAGAAGCGGTTGAAAA
GTACAACGAAGAAAGGGATAAAGATAAATTAGTAGAAAAAACCGTCTATGGTTATTTGAGAAGATTTTGG
CAGAGAGGAAAAACTATAAATGCTCTCATACCTGATTTTATCAATTCATCAGGTAAGGGCAAGATTCGAG
GACAATCGGGCAAGAAGAGAGGAAGACCAAGAAAATATGCACATGACCCAGATATTGGTGAAGGTGTAAA
TGTTACAGAAGAAGATAGAAAGATTTTTAGAGTATCTATAAGCAAATTTTACAATAATCCAAAAGAAAAC
TACTTAACAACAGCCTATGAATTAATGGTGAAAGAATATTACAAGGAAGGAATTAGATATGACGAGAATG
GTGTTCAAAAATCTATATTAACCCCAACTGATAAAATACCTACAATTACTCAATTCAAATACTGGTATCA
ACTTGAACAGGATGATGTTACCAAAACTTTAACATCTCGAAAAGGAGCCAAGCGAGTAGCTTTAGAGAAT
AGAGCAATTTTGGGAAACTCTAAGATGGAAACTATTGGCCCTGGTTCTAGATATCAAATTGATGCCACAG
TTGCTGATGTATATTTAGTTTCAAAATATAACCGTGACTGGATAATTGGTAGACCAGTTATCTATGTAAT
TATTGATGTTTTTAGTAGAATGATTACAGGTGTTTATGTCGGTTTAGAAGGCCCATCTTGGATAGGAGCA
ATGATGGCACTAGCCAATGTAGCTACAGATAAAACCCTGTTTTGCCAGGAATATAACATTAATATTACTG
AAAATGAATGGCCTTGCAATCAAATGCCAGATGCAATTTTAGGAGATAGGGGAGAATTAGCAGGTATGAC
AGTAGAAACATTAATCCCTAATCTTTATGTTCGTATTGAAAATGCAGCTTCCTATAGAGCAGATTGGAAA
GGGTTAGTAGAAAGACACTTTCGTATAATTCATGAATATGTAAAACCTTTTTTACCTGGTTATGTGGATA
CGGATTTTAGGCAAAGAGGTGCAAGGGATTATAGGCTTGATGGCAAACTTGATATAGATCAATTTACTGA
GATTATTATTCGTTTAATTGTTCACCATAACAATAAACCTCTTACTGAATATGAAAGAGATGAAGCAATG
ATTGCTGATGATACCCCTCCTATACCTAGAGAGTTGTGGAAGTGGGGTATCGCCAATCGTTCTGGCAGAC
TCAGAACTTTTTCTGAAGATATTGTCAAATTGAACTTGATGCCTACTGAGAAAGCAACTATTACTGCTAA
AGGCATCAAAATGAGAGGTAAGGAGATGTACTATACCTGTGATAGTGCTAAAAATGAGCAATGGTTTGAA
AAAGCTAGAAGTAATCTCCTTTCTAAGTCAGAAAAATCATTGATTGTATCTTATGACATCAGAAAGCCAA
ACTTCATTTATCTTCCATCTAGTGATGGTAGAGATTTTGAAAAATGTTTTCTTATTGACTTAGAAGGGCG
GTATGCTAATAAAAACTTTCATGATATTGAATATCTGCTTGCTTATGAAGAATTGCAAAGACAGAAAAGC
CAAGGTAAACAGCTACAAGAAAAGGTAGATTTAATAGCTGATATTGAAAGCATAGTAGATAGAGCAGAAA
AAATGACTGATGCTTCTCAATATCATAATTTAAGTAAGAGCAAGAAAGTTTCTGGAATAAGAGATAATAG
GGCTTTTGAAAAGGCTAAACGACGAGAGAATGAAGGATTTGAATTAGCAATTACAGATAATCAGAGCAGT
TTTCAGGTTGCAGAGAGTACAGCAGAAACCTCCGAACAGCCAGAATCACTACAGCCAAACCATCTGAATC
TTCTTAAGAAAAAGCGACAGGAGCGAAAACGTGGACAGAATTGAGCGGCCGCACTCGAGGCCCGAAAGGA
AGCTGAGTTGGCTGCTGCCACCGCTGAGCAATAACTAGCATAACCCCTTGGGGCCTCTAAACGGGTCTTG
AGGGGTTTTTTGCTGAAAGGAGGAACTATATCCGGATATCCCGCAAGAGGCCCGGCAGTACCGGCATAAC
CAAGCCTATGCCTACAGCATCCAGGGTGACGGTGCCGAGGATGACGATGAGCGCATTGTTAGATTTCATA
CACGGTGCCTGACTGCGTTAGCAATTTAACTGTGATAAACTACCGCATTAAAGCTTATCGATGATAAGCT
GTCAAACATGAGAATTCTTGAAGACGAAAGGGCCTCGTGATACGCCTATTTTTATAGGTTAATGTCATGA
TAATAATGGTTTCTTAGACGTCAGGTGGCACTTTTCGGGGAAATGTGCGCGGAACCCCTATTTGTTTATT
TTTCTAAATACATTCAAATATGTATCCGCTCATGAGACAATAACCCTGATAAATGCTTCAATAATATTGA
AAAAGGAAGAGTATGAGTATTCAACATTTCCGTGTCGCCCTTATTCCCTTTTTTGCGGCATTTTGCCTTC
CTGTTTTTGCTCACCCAGAAACGCTGGTGAAAGTAAAAGATGCTGAAGATCAGTTGGGTGCACGAGTGGG
TTACATCGAACTGGATCTCAACAGCGGTAAGATCCTTGAGAGTTTTCGCCCCGAAGAACGTTTTCCAATG
ATGAGCACTTTTAAAGTTCTGCTATGTGGCGCGGTATTATCCCGTGTTGACGCCGGGCAAGAGCAACTCG
GTCGCCGCATACACTATTCTCAGAATGACTTGGTTGAGTACTCACCAGTCACAGAAAAGCATCTTACGGA
TGGCATGACAGTAAGAGAATTATGCAGTGCTGCCATAACCATGAGTGATAACACTGCGGCCAACTTACTT
CTGACAACGATCGGAGGACCGAAGGAGCTAACCGCTTTTTTGCACAACATGGGGGATCATGTAACTCGCC
TTGATCGTTGGGAACCGGAGCTGAATGAAGCCATACCAAACGACGAGCGTGACACCACGATGCCTGCAGC
AATGGCAACAACGTTGCGCAAACTATTAACTGGCGAACTACTTACTCTAGCTTCCCGGCAACAATTAATA
GACTGGATGGAGGCGGATAAAGTTGCAGGACCACTTCTGCGCTCGGCCCTTCCGGCTGGCTGGTTTATTG
CTGATAAATCTGGAGCCGGTGAGCGTGGGTCTCGCGGTATCATTGCAGCACTGGGGCCAGATGGTAAGCC
CTCCCGTATCGTAGTTATCTACACGACGGGGAGTCAGGCAACTATGGATGAACGAAATAGACAGATCGCT
GAGATAGGTGCCTCACTGATTAAGCATTGGTAACTGTCAGACCAAGTTTACTCATATATACTTTAGATTG
ATTTAAAACTTCATTTTTAATTTAAAAGGATCTAGGTGAAGATCCTTTTTGATAATCTCATGACCAAAAT
CCCTTAACGTGAGTTTTCGTTCCACTGAGCGTCAGACCCCGTAGAAAAGATCAAAGGATCTTCTTGAGAT
CCTTTTTTTCTGCGCGTAATCTGCTGCTTGCAAACAAAAAAACCACCGCTACCAGCGGTGGTTTGTTTGC
CGGATCAAGAGCTACCAACTCTTTTTCCGAAGGTAACTGGCTTCAGCAGAGCGCAGATACCAAATACTGT
CCTTCTAGTGTAGCCGTAGTTAGGCCACCACTTCAAGAACTCTGTAGCACCGCCTACATACCTCGCTCTG
CTAATCCTGTTACCAGTGGCTGCTGCCAGTGGCGATAAGTCGTGTCTTACCGGGTTGGACTCAAGACGAT
AGTTACCGGATAAGGCGCAGCGGTCGGGCTGAACGGGGGGTTCGTGCACACAGCCCAGCTTGGAGCGAAC
GACCTACACCGAACTGAGATACCTACAGCGTGAGCTATGAGAAAGCGCCACGCTTCCCGAAGGGAGAAAG
GCGGACAGGTATCCGGTAAGCGGCAGGGTCGGAACAGGAGAGCGCACGAGGGAGCTTCCAGGGGGAAACG
CCTGGTATCTTTATAGTCCTGTCGGGTTTCGCCACCTCTGACTTGAGCGTCGATTTTTGTGATGCTCGTC
AGGGGGGCGGAGCCTATGGAAAAACGCCAGCAACGCGGCCTTTTTACGGTTCCTGGCCTTTTGCTGGCCT
TTTGCTCACATGTTCTTTCCTGCGTTATCCCCTGATTCTGTGGATAACCGTATTACCGCCTTTGAGTGAG
CTGATACCGCTCGCCGCAGCCGAACGACCGAGCGCAGCGAGTCAGTGAGCGAGGAAGCGGAAGAGCGCCT
GATGCGGTATTTTCTCCTTACGCATCTGTGCGGTATTTCACACCGCAATGGTGCACTCTCAGTACAATCT
GCTCTGATGCCGCATAGTTAAGCCAGTATACACTCCGCTATCGCTACGTGACTGGGTCATGGCTGCGCCC
CGACACCCGCCAACACCCGCTGACGCGCCCTGACGGGCTTGTCTGCTCCCGGCATCCGCTTACAGACAAG
CTGTGACCGTCTCCGGGAGCTGCATGTGTCAGAGGTTTTCACCGTCATCACCGAAACGCGCGAGGCAGCT
GCGGTAAAGCTCATCAGCGTGGTCGTGAAGCGATTCACAGATGTCTGCCTGTTCATCCGCGTCCAGCTCG
TTGAGTTTCTCCAGAAGCGTTAATGTCTGGCTTCTGATAAAGCGGGCCATGTTAAGGGCGGTTTTTTCCT
GTTTGGTCACTGATGCCTCCGTGTAAGGGGGATTTCTGTTCATGGGGGTAATGATACCGATGAAACGAGA
GAGGATGCTCACGATACGGGTTACTGATGATGAACATGCCCGGTTACTGGAACGTTGTGAGGGTAAACAA
CTGGCGGTATGGATGCGGCGGGACCAGAGAAAAATCACTCAGGGTCAATGCCAGCGCTTCGTTAATACAG
ATGTAGGTGTTCCACAGGGTAGCCAGCAGCATCCTGCGATGCAGATCCGGAACATAATGGTGCAGGGCGC
TGACTTCCGCGTTTCCAGACTTTACGAAACACGGAAACCGAAGACCATTCATGTTGTTGCTCAGGTCGCA
GACGTTTTGCAGCAGCAGTCGCTTCACGTTCGCTCGCGTATCGGTGATTCATTCTGCTAACCAGTAAGGC
AACCCCGCCAGCCTAGCCGGGTCCTCAACGACAGGAGCACGATCATGCGCACCCGTGGCCAGGACCCAAC
GCTGCCCGAGATGCGCCGCGTGCGGCTGCTGGAGATGGCGGACGCGATGGATATGTTCTGCCAAGGGTTG
GTTTGCGCATTCACAGTTCTCCGCAAGAATTGATTGGCTCCAATTCTTGGAGTGGTGAATCCGTTAGCGA
GGTGCCGCCGGCTTCCATTCAGGTCGAGGTGGCCCGGCTCCATGCACCGCGACGCAACGCGGGGAGGCAG
ACAAGGTATAGGGCGGCGCCTACAATCCATGCCAACCCGTTCCATGTGCTCGCCGAGGCGGCATAAATCG
CCGTGACGATCAGCGGTCCAATGATCGAAGTTAGGCTGGTAAGAGCCGCGAGCGATCCTTGAAGCTGTCC
CTGATGGTCGTCATCTACCTGCCTGGACAGCATGGCCTGCAACGCGGGCATCCCGATGCCGCCGGAAGCG
AGAAGAATCATAATGGGGAAGGCCATCCAGCCTCGCGTCGCGAACGCCAGCAAGACGTAGCCCAGCGCGT
CGGCCGCCATGCCGGCGATAATGGCCTGCTTCTCGCCGAAACGTTTGGTGGCGGGACCAGTGACGAAGGC
TTGAGCGAGGGCGTGCAAGATTCCGAATACCGCAAGCGACAGGCCGATCATCGTCGCGCTCCAGCGAAAG
CGGTCCTCGCCGAAAATGACCCAGAGCGCTGCCGGCACCTGTCCTACGAGTTGCATGATAAAGAAGACAG
TCATAAGTGCGGCGACGATAGTCATGCCCCGCGCCCACCGGAAGGAGCTGACTGGGTTGAAGGCTCTCAA
GGGCATCGGTCGAGATCCCGGTGCCTAATGAGTGAGCTAACTTACATTAATTGCGTTGCGCTCACTGCCC
GCTTTCCAGTCGGGAAACCTGTCGTGCCAGCTGCATTAATGAATCGGCCAACGCGCGGGGAGAGGCGGTT
TGCGTATTGGGCGCCAGGGTGGTTTTTCTTTTCACCAGTGAGACGGGCA
Features (pLannotate 1.2.2; 21 found; start..end, strand, type, name):
    956..1033    -  promoter       lacI promoter: lacI
   1041..1320    -  CDS            TcR (fragment): tetracycline efflux protein; tet; confers resistance to tetracycline
   1342..1360    +  promoter       T7 promoter: promoter for bacteriophage T7 RNA polymerase
   1361..1385    +  protein_bind   lac operator: The lac repressor binds to the lac operator to inhibit transcription in E. coli. This inhibition can be relieved by adding lactose or isopropyl-β-D-thiogalactopyranoside (IPTG). lac repressor encoded by lacI
   1400..1422    +  RBS            RBS: efficient ribosome binding site from bacteriophage T7 gene 10 (Olins and Rangwala, 1989)
   1441..1457    +  CDS            capTEV™ (fragment): composite tag for in vivo biotinylation, TEV protease cleavage, and 6xHis tagging
   1468..1485    +  CDS            thrombin site: thrombin recognition and cleavage site
   1582..1874    +  CDS            SUMO (fragment): cleavable ubiquitin-like protein tag; S. cerevisiae SMT3 (truncated)
   4120..4157    +  CDS            SET1 (fragment): solubility-enhancement tag derived from T7 phage gene 10B
   4165..4212    +  terminator     T7 terminator: transcription terminator for bacteriophage T7 RNA polymerase
   4235..4339    -  CDS            TcR (fragment): tetracycline efflux protein; tet; confers resistance to tetracycline
   4387..4415    -  promoter       tet promoter: E. coli promoter for tetracycline efflux protein gene
   4528..4632    +  promoter       AmpR promoter: bla
   4633..5493    +  CDS            AmpR: β-lactamase; bla; confers resistance to ampicillin, carbenicillin, and related antibiotics
   5664..6252    +  rep_origin     ori: high-copy-number ColE1/pMB1/pBR322/pUC origin of replication
   6438..6577    -  misc_feature   bom: basis of mobility region from pBR322
   6679..6870    -  CDS            rop: Rop protein, which maintains plasmids at low copy number; rop
   6887..7267    +  CDS            YPB1_ECOLX: Protein predicted: Swiss-Prot protein existence level 4. From Escherichia coli.
   7509..8133    -  CDS            TcR (fragment): tetracycline efflux protein; tet; confers resistance to tetracycline
   8148..8169    -  protein_bind   CAP binding site: CAP binding activates transcription in the presence of cAMP. E. coli catabolite activator protein
   8182..955     -  CDS            lacI (across the origin): lac repressor; lacI; The lac repressor binds to the lac operator to inhibit transcription in E. coli. This inhibition can be relieved by adding lactose or isopropyl-β-D-thiogalactopyranoside (IPTG).
