[The description below was written by a language model from this plasmid's Addgene catalogue record and pLannotate feature annotations shown in this document.]
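Description:
pMS15: pTwinStrep-SUMO-AvTnsB is an 8.3 kb bacterial expression plasmid made to produce the TnsB transposase subunit of the Anabaena variabilis CRISPR-associated transposon (AvCAST) for protein purification. It has a pBR322-style backbone with a ColE1/pMB1 origin, the bom mobility region and the rop gene. Rop keeps copy number down, which fits the catalogue's "low copy" designation. Selection is by ampicillin through the bla (AmpR) gene and its own promoter. Several short tetracycline-resistance fragments and a tet promoter are annotated, but these appear to be non-functional remnants of the parental backbone rather than a usable marker.

Expression is driven by a T7 promoter followed directly by a lac operator and the strong T7 gene 10 ribosome binding site, and the cassette ends at a T7 terminator. A plasmid-borne lacI gene with its own promoter supplies lac repressor, so transcription stays off until IPTG is added in a host that provides T7 RNA polymerase. The record lists only DH5alpha as the growth strain, which is for propagation, and it does not name an expression strain.

The catalogue describes N-terminal 6xHis, Twin-Strep and SUMO tags. The feature table picks up a short His-tag-like fragment, a thrombin cleavage site and a yeast SMT3-derived SUMO fragment upstream of a large unannotated stretch that presumably holds the AvTnsB coding sequence. The Twin-Strep element is not annotated separately. The affinity tags allow capture of the fusion protein, and SUMO typically aids solubility and can be removed by a SUMO protease to release the purified protein, presumably for biochemical study of CAST transposition.
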