Addgene plasmid #168148: pMS15: pTwinStrep-SUMO-AvTnsB
Purpose: AvTnsB expression construct for protein purification.
Depositing lab: Feng Zhang. Depositing organization: Broad Institute. Publication: Dual modes of CRISPR-associated transposon homing. Saito M, Ladha A, Strecker J, Faure G, Neumann E, Altae-Tran H, Macrae RK, Zhang F. Cell. 2021 Apr 29;184(9):2441-2453.e18. doi: 10.1016/j.cell.2021.03.006. Epub 2021 Mar 25. PubMed 33770501.
Backbone
  Vector backbone: ColE1
  Vector type: Bacterial Expression
Growth in bacteria
  Bacterial resistance: Ampicillin, 100 μg/mL
  Growth temperature: 37°C
  Growth strain: DH5alpha
  Copy number: Low Copy
Gene/Insert
  Gene/Insert name: AvCAST TnsB
  Species: Anabaena variabilis
  Tag / fusion protein: 6X His, Twin Strep and SUMO (N terminal on insert)
Terms and licenses: Academic/Nonprofit Terms; Industry Terms: Not Available to Industry
How to cite: pMS15: pTwinStrep-SUMO-AvTnsB was a gift from Feng Zhang (Addgene plasmid # 168148 ; http://n2t.net/addgene:168148 ; RRID:Addgene_168148)
